Addgene plasmid #185381: pEBG-hPKAalpha-Flag
Purpose: For mammalian expression of human GST-PKAalpha-FLAG
Depositing lab: Ayaz Najafov. Depositing organization: University of Texas Southwestern Medical Center.
Backbone
  Vector backbone: pEBG
  Vector type: Mammalian Expression
Growth in bacteria
  Bacterial resistance: Ampicillin, 100 μg/mL
  Growth temperature: 37°C
  Growth strain: DH5alpha
  Copy number: Unknown
Gene/Insert
  Gene/Insert name: PRKACA
  Species: H. sapiens (human)
  Insert size (bp): 1053
  Mutation: WT
  Entrez Gene: PRKACA (a.k.a. CAFD1, PKACA, PPNAD4)
  Tag / fusion protein: GST (N terminal on insert); FLAG (C terminal on insert)
  Cloning method: Restriction Enzyme; 5′ cloning site KpnI (unknown if destroyed); 3′ cloning site NotI (unknown if destroyed)
Terms and licenses: Academic/Nonprofit Terms; Industry Terms: Not Available to Industry
How to cite: pEBG-hPKAalpha-Flag was a gift from Ayaz Najafov (Addgene plasmid # 185381 ; http://n2t.net/addgene:185381 ; RRID:Addgene_185381)
