[The description below was written by a language model from this plasmid's Addgene catalogue record and pLannotate feature annotations shown in this document.]
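Description:
pEBG-hPKAalpha-Flag is a mammalian expression plasmid of about 7.15 kb, built on the pEBG backbone, for producing the human cAMP-dependent protein kinase catalytic subunit alpha (PRKACA) as a doubly tagged fusion protein. It is propagated in E. coli through a high-copy ColE1/pUC-type origin and selected with ampicillin via the β-lactamase gene and its native promoter. An f1 phage origin is also present. The annotation additionally picks up short remnants of lacI, lacZα, rop and the pBR322 bom region, along with a lac promoter/operator segment. These look like leftovers of the vector's cloning history rather than functional parts of the expression unit.

The payload is driven by the strong constitutive human EF-1α promoter, which lies just downstream of an SV40 early promoter element and a small t antigen fragment. The promoter is followed by Schistosoma japonicum glutathione S-transferase and then the wild-type 1,053 bp PRKACA coding sequence, which was inserted between KpnI and NotI sites. A short FLAG epitope follows at the C terminus. The software labels it as a partial 3xFLAG match, which is consistent with the FLAG tag listed in the catalogue. A G-CSF-derived stem-loop destabilising element is annotated immediately after the coding region, suggesting that the 3′ untranslated region derives from G-CSF, although no polyadenylation signal is explicitly annotated. No mammalian selection marker is recorded, so the plasmid appears suited to transient transfection. The GST moiety allows capture of the fusion on glutathione resin, and the FLAG tag allows immunodetection or immunoprecipitation. Together they make the construct useful for pull-down, interaction and kinase activity studies of PKA Cα expressed in mammalian cells.
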