Features (pLannotate 1.2.2; 19 found; start..end, strand, type, name):
      7..99      +  CDS            lacI (fragment): lac repressor; lacI; The lac repressor binds to the lac operator to inhibit transcription in E. coli. This inhibition can be relieved by adding lactose or isopropyl-β-D-thiogalactopyranoside (IPTG).
    112..133     +  protein_bind   CAP binding site: CAP binding activates transcription in the presence of cAMP. E. coli catabolite activator protein
    148..178     +  promoter       lac promoter: promoter for the E. coli lac operon
    186..202     +  protein_bind   lac operator: The lac repressor binds to the lac operator to inhibit transcription in E. coli. This inhibition can be relieved by adding lactose or isopropyl-β-D-thiogalactopyranoside (IPTG). lac repressor encoded by lacI
    258..468     +  promoter       SV40 promoter: SV40 early promoter
    490..556     +  CDS            small t antigen (fragment): SV40 (simian virus 40) small t antigen
    563..1741    +  promoter       EF-1α promoter: strong constitutive promoter for human elongation factor EF-1α
   1797..2447    +  CDS            GST: glutathione S-transferase from Schistosoma japonicum
   2516..3568    +  CDS            PRKACA: KAPCA_HUMAN - Also known as PKACA. Experimental evidence at protein level: Swiss-Prot protein existence level 1. [Isoform 2]: Phosphorylates and activates ABL1 in sperm flagellum to promote spermatozoa capacitation. From Homo sapiens (Human).
   3578..3597    +  CDS            3xFLAG (fragment): three tandem FLAG® epitope tags, followed by an enterokinase cleavage site
   3617..3709    +  ncRNA          G-CSF SLDE: Accession: RF00183 - G-CSF factor stem-loop destabilising element (SLDE)
   4280..4437    +  CDS            lacZα (fragment): LacZα fragment of β-galactosidase; lacZ fragment
   4443..4494    -  misc_feature   bom (fragment): basis of mobility region from pBR322
   4513..4968    +  rep_origin     f1 ori (sequence partly withheld): f1 bacteriophage origin of replication; arrow indicates direction of (+) strand synthesis
   4969..5018    -  misc_feature   bom (fragment): basis of mobility region from pBR322
   5120..5155    -  CDS            rop (fragment): Rop protein, which maintains plasmids at low copy number; rop
   5250..5354    +  promoter       AmpR promoter: bla
   5355..6215    +  CDS            AmpR: β-lactamase; bla; confers resistance to ampicillin, carbenicillin, and related antibiotics
   6386..6974    +  rep_origin     ori: high-copy-number ColE1/pMB1/pBR322/pUC origin of replication
>Addgene plasmid #185381 | pEBG-hPKAalpha-Flag | addgene full sequence | sequence record 363831 | Addgene NGS Result
GGAAGAGCGCCCAATACGCAAACCGCCTCTCCCCGCGCGTTGGCCGATTCATTAATGCAGCTGGCACGAC
AGGTTTCCCGACTGGAAAGCGGGCAGTGAGCGCAACGCAATTAATGTGAGTTAGCTCACTCATTAGGCAC
CCCAGGCTTTACACTTTATGCTTCCGGCTCGTATGTTGTGTGGAATTGTGAGCGGATAACAATTTCACAC
AGGAAACAGCTATGACCATGATTACGCCAAGCTTAATTCCCTCCCCAGCAGGCAGAAGTATGCAAAGCAT
GCATCTCAATTAGTCAGCAACCATAGTCCCGCCCCTAACTCCGCCCATCCCGCCCCTAACTCCGCCCAGT
TCCGCCCATTCTCCGCCCCATGGCTGACTAATTTTTTTTATTTATGCAGAGGCCGAGGCCGCCTCGGCCT
CTGAGCTATTCCAGAAGTAGTGAGGAGGCTTTTTTGGAGGCCTAGGCTTTTGCAAAAAGCTTTGCAAAGA
TGGATAAAGTTTTAAACAGAGAGGAATCTTTGCAGCTAATGGACCTTCTAGGTCTTGAAAGGAGTGGGAA
TTGGCTCCGGTGCCCGTCAGTGGGCAGAGCGCACATCGCCCACAGTCCCCGAGAAGTTGGGGGGAGGGGT
CGGCAATTGAACCGGTGCCTAGAGAAGGTGGCGCGGGGTAAACTGGGAAAGTGATGTCGTGTACTGGCTC
CGCCTTTTTCCCGAGGGTGGGGGAGAACCGTATATAAGTGCAGTAGTCGCCGTGAACGTTCTTTTTCGCA
ACGGGTTTGCCGCCAGAACACAGGTAAGTGCCGTGTGTGGTTCCCGCGGGCCTGGCCTCTTTACGGGTTA
TGGCCCTTGCGTGCCTTGAATTACTTCCACCTGGCTGCAGTACGTGATTCTTGATCCCGAGCTTCGGGTT
GGAAGTGGGTGGGAGAGTTCGAGGCCTTGCGCTTAAGGAGCCCCTTCGCCTCGTGCTTGAGTTGAGGCCT
GGCCTGGGCGCTGGGGCCGCCGCGTGCGAATCTGGTGGCACCTTCGCGCCTGTCTCGCTGCTTTCGATAA
GTCTCTAGCCATTTAAAATTTTTGATGACCTGCTGCGACGCTTTTTTTCTGGCAAGATAGTCTTGTAAAT
GCGGGCCAAGATCTGCACACTGGTATTTCGGTTTTTGGGGCCGCGGGCGGCGACGGGGCCCGTGCGTCCC
AGCGCACATGTTCGGCGAGGCGGGGCCTGCGAGCGCGGCCACCGAGAATCGGACGGGGGTAGTCTCAAGC
TGGCCGGCCTGCTCTGGTGCCTGGCCTCGCGCCGCCGTGTATCGCCCCGCCCTGGGCGGCAAGGCTGGCC
CGGTCGGCACCAGTTGCGTGAGCGGAAAGATGGCCGCTTCCCGGCCCTGCTGCAGGGAGCTCAAAATGGA
GGACGCGGCGCTCGGGAGAGCGGGCGGGTGAGTCACCCACACAAAGGAAAAGGGCCTTTCCGTCCTCAGC
CGTCGCTTCATGTGACTCCACGGAGTACCGGGCGCCGTCCAGGCACCTCGATTAGTTCTCGAGCTTTTGG
AGTACGTCGTCTTTAGGTTGGGGGGAGGGGTTTTATGCGATGGAGTTTCCCCACACTGAGTGGGTGGAGA
CTGAAGTTAGGCCAGCTTGGCACTTGATGTAATTCTCCTTGGAATTTGCCCTTTTTGAGTTTGGATCTTG
GTTCATTCTCAAGCCTCAGACAGTGGTTCAAAGTTTTTTTCTTCCATTTCAGGTGTCGTGAGGAATTCTC
TAGAGATCCCTCGACCTCGAGATCCATTGTGCTGGATCTACAATGGCCCCTATACTAGGTTATTGGAAAA
TTAAGGGCCTTGTGCAACCCACTCGACTTCTTTTGGAATATCTTGAAGAAAAATATGAAGAGCATTTGTA
TGAGCGCGATGAAGGTGATAAATGGCGAAACAAAAAGTTTGAATTGGGTTTGGAGTTTCCCAATCTTCCT
TATTATATTGATGGTGATGTTAAATTAACACAGTCTATGGCCATCATACGTTATATAGCTGACAAGCACA
ACATGTTGGGTGGTTGTCCAAAAGAGCGTGCAGAGATTTCAATGCTTGAAGGAGCGGTTTTGGATATTAG
ATACGGTGTTTCGAGAATTGCATATAGTAAAGACTTTGAAACTCTCAAAGTTGATTTTCTTAGCAAGCTA
CCTGAAATGCTGAAAATGTTCGAAGATCGTTTATGTCATAAAACATATTTAAATGGTGATCATGTAACCC
ATCCTGACTTCATGTTGTATGACGCTCTTGATGTTGTTTTATACATGGACCCAATGTGCCTGGATGCGTT
CCCAAAATTAGTTTGTTTTAAAAAACGTATTGAAGCTATCCCACAAATTGATAAGTACTTGAAATCCAGC
AAGTATATAGCATGGCCTTTGCAGGGCTGGCAAGCCACGTTTGGTGGTGGCGACCATCCTCCAAAATCGG
ATCTGGTTCCGCGTGGATCTCTGGAAGTTCTGTTCCAGGGGCCCCTGGGATCCACTAGTGGTACCATGGG
CAACGCCGCCGCCGCCAAGAAGGGCAGCGAGCAGGAGAGCGTGAAAGAATTCTTAGCCAAAGCCAAAGAA
GATTTTCTTAAAAAATGGGAAAGTCCCGCTCAGAACACAGCCCACTTGGATCAGTTTGAACGAATCAAGA
CCCTCGGCACGGGCTCCTTCGGGCGGGTGATGCTGGTGAAACACAAGGAGACCGGGAACCACTATGCCAT
GAAGATCCTCGACAAACAGAAGGTGGTGAAACTGAAACAGATCGAACACACCCTGAATGAAAAGCGCATC
CTGCAAGCTGTCAACTTTCCGTTCCTCGTCAAACTCGAGTTCTCCTTCAAGGACAACTCAAACTTATACA
TGGTCATGGAGTACGTGCCCGGCGGGGAGATGTTCTCACACCTACGGCGGATCGGAAGGTTCAGTGAGCC
CCATGCCCGTTTCTACGCGGCCCAGATCGTCCTGACCTTTGAGTATCTGCACTCGCTGGATCTCATCTAC
AGGGACCTGAAGCCGGAGAATCTGCTCATTGACCAGCAGGGCTACATTCAGGTGACAGACTTCGGTTTCG
CCAAGCGCGTGAAGGGCCGCACTTGGACCTTGTGCGGCACCCCTGAGTACCTGGCCCCTGAGATTATCCT
GAGCAAAGGCTACAACAAGGCCGTGGACTGGTGGGCCCTGGGGGTTCTTATCTATGAAATGGCCGCTGGC
TACCCGCCCTTCTTCGCAGACCAGCCCATCCAGATCTATGAGAAGATCGTCTCTGGGAAGGTGCGCTTCC
CTTCCCACTTCAGCTCTGACTTGAAGGACCTGCTGCGGAACCTCCTGCAGGTAGATCTCACCAAGCGCTT
TGGGAACCTCAAGAATGGGGTCAACGATATCAAGAACCACAAGTGGTTTGCCACAACTGACTGGATTGCC
ATCTACCAGAGGAAGGTGGAAGCTCCCTTCATACCAAAGTTTAAAGGCCCTGGGGATACGAGTAACTTTG
ACGACTATGAGGAAGAAGAAATCCGGGTCTCCATCAATGAGAAGTGTGGCAAGGAGTTTTCTGAGTTTGG
AGGAGATTACAAGGATGACGATGACAATAGGCGGCCGCGACTCTAGAGTGAGGGTCCCCACCTGGGACCC
TTGAGAGTATCAGGTCTCCCACGTGGGAGACAAGAAATCCCTGTTTAATATTTAAACAGCAGTGTTCCCC
ATCTGGGTCCTTGCACCCCTCACTCTGGCCTCAGCCGACTGCACAGCGGCCCCTGCATCCCCTTGGCTGT
GAGGCCCCTGGACAAGCAGAGGTGGCCAGAGCTGGGAGGCATGGCCCTGGGGTCCCACGAATTTGCTGGG
GAATCTCGTTTTTCTTCTTAAGACTTTTGGGACATGGTTTGACTCCCGAACATCACCGACGTGTCTCCTG
TTTTTCTGGGTGGCCTCGGGACACCTGCCCTGCCCCCACGAGGGTCAGGACTGTGACTCTTTTTAGGGCC
AGGCAGGTGCCTGGACATTTGCCTTGCTGGACGGGGACTGGGGATGTGGGAGGGAGCAGACAGGAGGAAT
CATGTCAGGCCTGTGTGTGAAAGGAAGCTCCACTGTCACCCTCCACCTCTTCACCCCCCACTCACCAGTG
TCCCCTCCACTGTCACATTGTAACTGAACTTCAGGATAATAAAGTGTTTGCCTCCAAAAAAAAAAAAAAA
AAAAAAAAAAAAAAAAAAAAAAAAAAAAAAAAAAAAAAAAAAAAAAAAAAAAAAAAAAAAAAAAAAAAAA
AAAAACCGAATTCACTGGCCGTCGTTTTACAACGTCGTGACTGGGAAAACCCTGGCGTTACCCAACTTAA
TCGCCTTGCAGCACATCCCCCTTTCGCCAGCTGGCGTAATAGCGAAGAGGCCCGCACCGATCGCCCTTCC
CAACAGTTGCGCAGCCTGAATGGCGAATGGCGCCTGATGCGGTATTTTCTCCTTACGCATCTGTGCGGTA
TTTCACACCGCATA
[95 nt withheld, positions 4495-4589]
T
[46 nt withheld, positions 4591-4636]
C
[141 nt withheld, positions 4638-4778]
CCTTTGACGTTGGAGTCCACGTTCTTT
[37 nt withheld, positions 4806-4842]
ACTCTATCTCGGGCTATTCTTTTGATTTATAAGGGATTTTGCCGATTTCGGTCTATTGGTTAAAAAATGA
GCTGATTTAACAAAAATTTAACGCGAATTTTAACAAAATATTAACGTTTACAATTTTATGGTGCACTCTC
AGTACAATCTGCTCTGATGCCGCATAGTTAAGCCAGCCCCGACACCCGCCAACACCCGCTGACGCGCCCT
GACGGGCTTGTCTGCTCCCGGCATCCGCTTACAGACAAGCTGTGACCGTCTCCGGGAGCTGCATGTGTCA
GAGGTTTTCACCGTCATCACCGAAACGCGCGAGACGAAAGGGCCTCGTGATACGCCTATTTTTATAGGTT
AATGTCATGATAATAATGGTTTCTTAGACGTCAGGTGGCACTTTTCGGGGAAATGTGCGCGGAACCCCTA
TTTGTTTATTTTTCTAAATACATTCAAATATGTATCCGCTCATGAGACAATAACCCTGATAAATGCTTCA
ATAATATTGAAAAAGGAAGAGTATGAGTATTCAACATTTCCGTGTCGCCCTTATTCCCTTTTTTGCGGCA
TTTTGCCTTCCTGTTTTTGCTCACCCAGAAACGCTGGTGAAAGTAAAAGATGCTGAAGATCAGTTGGGTG
CACGAGTGGGTTACATCGAACTGGATCTCAACAGCGGTAAGATCCTTGAGAGTTTTCGCCCCGAAGAACG
TTTTCCAATGATGAGCACTTTTAAAGTTCTGCTATGTGGCGCGGTATTATCCCGTATTGACGCCGGGCAA
GAGCAACTCGGTCGCCGCATACACTATTCTCAGAATGACTTGGTTGAGTACTCACCAGTCACAGAAAAGC
ATCTTACGGATGGCATGACAGTAAGAGAATTATGCAGTGCTGCCATAACCATGAGTGATAACACTGCGGC
CAACTTACTTCTGACAACGATCGGAGGACCGAAGGAGCTAACCGCTTTTTTGCACAACATGGGGGATCAT
GTAACTCGCCTTGATCGTTGGGAACCGGAGCTGAATGAAGCCATACCAAACGACGAGCGTGACACCACGA
TGCCTGTAGCAATGGCAACAACGTTGCGCAAACTATTAACTGGCGAACTACTTACTCTAGCTTCCCGGCA
ACAATTAATAGACTGGATGGAGGCGGATAAAGTTGCAGGACCACTTCTGCGCTCGGCCCTTCCGGCTGGC
TGGTTTATTGCTGATAAATCTGGAGCCGGTGAGCGTGGGTCTCGCGGTATCATTGCAGCACTGGGGCCAG
ATGGTAAGCCCTCCCGTATCGTAGTTATCTACACGACGGGGAGTCAGGCAACTATGGATGAACGAAATAG
ACAGATCGCTGAGATAGGTGCCTCACTGATTAAGCATTGGTAACTGTCAGACCAAGTTTACTCATATATA
CTTTAGATTGATTTAAAACTTCATTTTTAATTTAAAAGGATCTAGGTGAAGATCCTTTTTGATAATCTCA
TGACCAAAATCCCTTAACGTGAGTTTTCGTTCCACTGAGCGTCAGACCCCGTAGAAAAGATCAAAGGATC
TTCTTGAGATCCTTTTTTTCTGCGCGTAATCTGCTGCTTGCAAACAAAAAAACCACCGCTACCAGCGGTG
GTTTGTTTGCCGGATCAAGAGCTACCAACTCTTTTTCCGAAGGTAACTGGCTTCAGCAGAGCGCAGATAC
CAAATACTGTTCTTCTAGTGTAGCCGTAGTTAGGCCACCACTTCAAGAACTCTGTAGCACCGCCTACATA
CCTCGCTCTGCTAATCCTGTTACCAGTGGCTGCTGCCAGTGGCGATAAGTCGTGTCTTACCGGGTTGGAC
TCAAGACGATAGTTACCGGATAAGGCGCAGCGGTCGGGCTGAACGGGGGGTTCGTGCACACAGCCCAGCT
TGGAGCGAACGACCTACACCGAACTGAGATACCTACAGCGTGAGCTATGAGAAAGCGCCACGCTTCCCGA
AGGGAGAAAGGCGGACAGGTATCCGGTAAGCGGCAGGGTCGGAACAGGAGAGCGCACGAGGGAGCTTCCA
GGGGGAAACGCCTGGTATCTTTATAGTCCTGTCGGGTTTCGCCACCTCTGACTTGAGCGTCGATTTTTGT
GATGCTCGTCAGGGGGGCGGAGCCTATGGAAAAACGCCAGCAACGCGGCCTTTTTACGGTTCCTGGCCTT
TTGCTGGCCTTTTGCTCACATGTTCTTTCCTGCGTTATCCCCTGATTCTGTGGATAACCGTATTACCGCC
TTTGAGTGAGCTGATACCGCTCGCCGCAGCCGAACGACCGAGCGCAGCGAGTCAGTGAGCGAGGAAGC
